Addgene plasmid #44651: pFA6a-link-PhiYellow-SpHis5
Purpose: Yeast tagging vector to create gene fusion with PhiYellow with SpHis5 selection
Depositing lab: Kurt Thorn. Depositing organization: University of California, San Francisco (UCSF).
Backbone
  Vector backbone: pFA6a-link
  Vector type: Yeast Expression
  Selectable markers: HIS3
Growth in bacteria
  Bacterial resistance: Ampicillin, 100 μg/mL
  Growth temperature: 37°C
  Growth strain: DH5alpha
  Copy number: Unknown
Gene/Insert
  Gene/Insert name: phiYellow
  Insert size (bp): 702
Resource information
  A portion of this plasmid was derived from a plasmid made by: phiYellow was purchased from Evrogen.
Terms and licenses: Academic/Nonprofit Terms; Industry Terms: Not Available to Industry
Depositor comments: This vector is derived from the sequences published in “Optimized cassettes for fluorescent protein tagging in Saccharomyces cerevisiae.” Sheff MA, Thorn KS. Yeast. 2004 Jun;21(8):661-70.
How to cite: pFA6a-link-PhiYellow-SpHis5 was a gift from Kurt Thorn (Addgene plasmid # 44651 ; http://n2t.net/addgene:44651 ; RRID:Addgene_44651)
