[The description below was written by a language model from this plasmid's Addgene catalogue record and pLannotate feature annotations shown in this document.]
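Description:
pFA6a-link-PhiYellow-SpHis5 is a yeast tagging vector built on the pFA6a-link backbone, one of a family of optimized fluorescent protein tagging cassettes for Saccharomyces cerevisiae. It is not an autonomously replicating yeast plasmid: the feature table shows no yeast origin or centromere, only a high-copy ColE1/pUC-type origin and an ampicillin resistance gene (β-lactamase with its own promoter) for propagation and selection in E. coli. Vectors of this kind generally serve as a template from which the tagging module is amplified and integrated into the yeast genome to fuse the fluorescent protein to a gene of interest, which fits the stated purpose of creating gene fusions.

The payload begins with the PhiYellow coding sequence (about 700 bp), a yellow fluorescent protein of Phialidium origin obtained from a commercial source and annotated as a mammalian codon-optimized version. No promoter lies upstream of it, as expected for a tag that is expressed from the promoter of the target gene once fused in frame; the "link" in the backbone name suggests a short linker preceding the fluorescent protein, though the feature table does not annotate one. The S. cerevisiae ADH1 terminator follows the tag to end transcription of the fusion. Downstream is the selection cassette: the Schizosaccharomyces pombe his5 gene, driven by the Ashbya gossypii TEF promoter and closed by the TEF terminator. S. pombe his5 corresponds to S. cerevisiae HIS3, so it complements his3 auxotrophy. Its heterologous sequence, like that of the TEF elements, limits homology to the host genome. Flanking T7 and SP6 promoters and small lacI, rop and bom fragments are backbone remnants.
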