Features (pLannotate 1.2.2; 13 found; start..end, strand, type, name):
      7..706     +  CDS            PhiYFP (fragment): Phialidium yellow fluorescent proteim mammalian codon-optimized
    727..914     +  terminator     ADH1 terminator: S. cerevisiae ADH1; transcription terminator for the S. cerevisiae alcohol dehydrogenase 1 (ADH1) gene
    989..1332    +  promoter       TEF promoter: Ashbya gossypii TEF promoter
   1333..1986    +  CDS            S. pombe his5: imidazoleglycerol-phosphate dehydratase, required for histidine biosynthesis; Schizosaccharomyces pombe his5; yeast auxotrophic marker; corresponds to S. cerevisiae HIS3
   1992..2189    +  terminator     TEF terminator: Ashbya gossypii TEF terminator
   2294..2312    -  promoter       T7 promoter: promoter for bacteriophage T7 RNA polymerase
   2334..2387    -  CDS            lacI (fragment): lac repressor; lacI; The lac repressor binds to the lac operator to inhibit transcription in E. coli. This inhibition can be relieved by adding lactose or isopropyl-β-D-thiogalactopyranoside (IPTG).
   2570..3158    -  rep_origin     ori: high-copy-number ColE1/pMB1/pBR322/pUC origin of replication
   3329..4189    -  CDS            AmpR: β-lactamase; bla; confers resistance to ampicillin, carbenicillin, and related antibiotics
   4190..4294    -  promoter       AmpR promoter: bla
   4389..4424    +  CDS            rop (fragment): Rop protein, which maintains plasmids at low copy number; rop
   4526..4577    +  misc_feature   bom (fragment): basis of mobility region from pBR322
   4640..4658    +  promoter       SP6 promoter: promoter for bacteriophage SP6 RNA polymerase
>Addgene plasmid #44651 | pFA6a-link-PhiYellow-SpHis5 | addgene full sequence | sequence record 467310 | Addgene NGS Result
TAACTCCAGCGGCGCCCTGCTGTTCCACGGCAAGATCCCCTACGTGGTGGAGATGGAGGGCAATGTGGAT
GGCCACACCTTCAGCATCCGCGGCAAGGGCTACGGCGATGCCAGCGTGGGCAAGGTGGATGCCCAGTTCA
TCTGCACCACCGGCGATGTGCCCGTGCCCTGGAGCACCCTGGTGACCACCCTGACCTACGGCGCCCAGTG
CTTCGCCAAGTACGGCCCCGAGCTGAAGGATTTCTACAAGAGCTGCATGCCCGATGGCTACGTGCAGGAG
CGCACCATCACCTTCGAGGGCGATGGCAATTTCAAGACCCGCGCCGAGGTGACCTTCGAGAATGGCAGCG
TGTACAATCGCGTGAAGCTGAATGGCCAGGGCTTCAAGAAGGATGGCCACGTGCTGGGCAAGAATCTGGA
GTTCAATTTCACCCCCCACTGCCTGTACATCTGGGGCGATCAGGCCAATCACGGCCTGAAGAGCGCCTTC
AAGATCTGCCACGAGATCACCGGCAGCAAGGGCGATTTCATCGTGGCCGATCACACCCAGATGAATACCC
CCATCGGCGGCGGCCCCGTGCACGTGCCCGAGTACCACCACATGAGCTACCACGTGAAGCTGAGCAAGGA
TGTGACCGATCACCGCGATAATATGAGCCTGAAGGAGACCGTGCGCGCCGTGGATTGCCGCAAGACCTAC
CTGTGAGGCGCGCCACTTCTAAATAAGCGAATTTCTTATGATTTATGATTTTTATTATTAAATAAGTTAT
AAAAAAAATAAGTGTATACAAATTTTAAAGTGACTCTTAGGTTTTAAAACGAAAATTCTTATTCTTGAGT
AACTCTTTCCTGTAGGTCAGGTTGCTTTCTCAGGTATAGTATGAGGTCGCTCTTATTGACCACACCTCTA
CCGGCAGATCCGCTAGGGATAACAGGGTAATATAGATCTGTTTAGCTTGCCTCGTCCCCGCCGGGTCACC
CGGCCAGCGACATGGAGGCCCAGAATACCCTCCTTGACAGTCTTGACGTGCGCAGCTCAGGGGCATGATG
TGACTGTCGCCCGTACATTTAGCCCATACATCCCCATGTATAATCATTTGCATCCATACATTTTGATGGC
CGCACGGCGCGAAGCAAAAATTACGGCTCCTCGCTGCAGACCTGCGAGCAGGGAAACGCTCCCCTCACAG
ACGCGTTGAATTGTCCCCACGCCGCGCCCCTGTAGAGAAATATAAAAGGTTAGGATTTGCCACTGAGGTT
CTTCTTTCATATACTTCCTTTTAAAATCTTGCTAGGATACAGTTCTCACATCACATCCGAACATAAACAA
CCATGGGTAGGAGGGCTTTTGTAGAAAGAAATACGAACGAAACGAAAATCAGCGTTGCCATCGCTTTGGA
CAAAGCTCCCTTACCTGAAGAGTCGAATTTTATTGATGAACTTATAACTTCCAAGCATACAAACCAAAAG
GGAGAACAAGTAATCCAAGTAGACACGGGAATTGGATTCTTGGATCACATGTATCATGCACTGGCTAAAC
ATGCAGGCTGGAGCTTACGACTTTACTCAAGAGGTGATTTAATCATCGATGATCATCACACTGCAGAAGA
TACTGCTATTGCACTTGGTATTGCATTCAAGCAGGCTATGAGTAACTTTGCCGGCGTTAAAAGATTTGGA
CATGCTTATTGTCCACTTGACGAAGCTCTTTCTAGAAGCGTAGTTGACTTGTCGGGACGGCCCTATGCTG
TTATCGATTTGGGATTAAAGCGTGAAAAGGTTGGGGAATTGTCCTGTGAAATGATCCCTCACTTACTATA
TTCCTTTTCGGTAGCAGCTGGAATTACTTTGCATGTTACCTGCTTATATGGTAGTAATGACCATCATCGT
GCTGAAAGCGCTTTTAAATCTCTGGCTGTTGCCATGCGCGCGGCTACTAGTCTTACTGGAAGTTCTGAAG
TCCCAAGCACGAAGGGAGTGTTGTAAAGAGTACTGACAATAAAAAGATTCTTGTTTTCAAGAACTTGTCA
TTTGTATAGTTTTTTTATATTGTAGTTGTTCTATTTTAATCAAATGTTAGCGTGATTTATATTTTTTTTC
GCCTCGACATCATCTGCCCAGATGCGAAGTTAAGTGCGCAGAAAGTAATATCATGCGTCAATCGTATGTG
AATGCTGGTCGCTATACTGCTGTCGATTCGATACTAACGCCGCCATCCAGTTTAAACGAGCTCGAATTCA
TCGATGATATCAGATCCACTAGTGGCCTATGCGGCCGCGGATCTGCCGGTCTCCCTATAGTGAGTCGTAT
TAATTTCGATAAGCCAGGTTAACCTGCATTAATGAATCGGCCAACGCGCGGGGAGAGGCGGTTTGCGTAT
TGGGCGCTCTTCCGCTTCCTCGCTCACTGACTCGCTGCGCTCGGTCGTTCGGCTGCGGCGAGCGGTATCA
GCTCACTCAAAGGCGGTAATACGGTTATCCACAGAATCAGGGGATAACGCAGGAAAGAACATGTGAGCAA
AAGGCCAGCAAAAGGCCAGGAACCGTAAAAAGGCCGCGTTGCTGGCGTTTTTCCATAGGCTCCGCCCCCC
TGACGAGCATCACAAAAATCGACGCTCAAGTCAGAGGTGGCGAAACCCGACAGGACTATAAAGATACCAG
GCGTTTCCCCCTGGAAGCTCCCTCGTGCGCTCTCCTGTTCCGACCCTGCCGCTTACCGGATACCTGTCCG
CCTTTCTCCCTTCGGGAAGCGTGGCGCTTTCTCATAGCTCACGCTGTAGGTATCTCAGTTCGGTGTAGGT
CGTTCGCTCCAAGCTGGGCTGTGTGCACGAACCCCCCGTTCAGCCCGACCGCTGCGCCTTATCCGGTAAC
TATCGTCTTGAGTCCAACCCGGTAAGACACGACTTATCGCCACTGGCAGCAGCCACTGGTAACAGGATTA
GCAGAGCGAGGTATGTAGGCGGTGCTACAGAGTTCTTGAAGTGGTGGCCTAACTACGGCTACACTAGAAG
AACAGTATTTGGTATCTGCGCTCTGCTGAAGCCAGTTACCTTCGGAAAAAGAGTTGGTAGCTCTTGATCC
GGCAAACAAACCACCGCTGGTAGCGGTGGTTTTTTTGTTTGCAAGCAGCAGATTACGCGCAGAAAAAAAG
GATCTCAAGAAGATCCTTTGATCTTTTCTACGGGGTCTGACGCTCAGTGGAACGAAAACTCACGTTAAGG
GATTTTGGTCATGAGATTATCAAAAAGGATCTTCACCTAGATCCTTTTAAATTAAAAATGAAGTTTTAAA
TCAATCTAAAGTATATATGAGTAAACTTGGTCTGACAGTTACCAATGCTTAATCAGTGAGGCACCTATCT
CAGCGATCTGTCTATTTCGTTCATCCATAGTTGCCTGACTCCCCGTCGTGTAGATAACTACGATACGGGA
GGGCTTACCATCTGGCCCCAGTGCTGCAATGATACCGCGAGACCCACGCTCACCGGCTCCAGATTTATCA
GCAATAAACCAGCCAGCCGGAAGGGCCGAGCGCAGAAGTGGTCCTGCAACTTTATCCGCCTCCATCCAGT
CTATTAATTGTTGCCGGGAAGCTAGAGTAAGTAGTTCGCCAGTTAATAGTTTGCGCAACGTTGTTGCCAT
TGCTACAGGCATCGTGGTGTCACGCTCGTCGTTTGGTATGGCTTCATTCAGCTCCGGTTCCCAACGATCA
AGGCGAGTTACATGATCCCCCATGTTGTGCAAAAAAGCGGTTAGCTCCTTCGGTCCTCCGATCGTTGTCA
GAAGTAAGTTGGCCGCAGTGTTATCACTCATGGTTATGGCAGCACTGCATAATTCTCTTACTGTCATGCC
ATCCGTAAGATGCTTTTCTGTGACTGGTGAGTACTCAACCAAGTCATTCTGAGAATAGTGTATGCGGCGA
CCGAGTTGCTCTTGCCCGGCGTCAATACGGGATAATACCGCGCCACATAGCAGAACTTTAAAAGTGCTCA
TCATTGGAAAACGTTCTTCGGGGCGAAAACTCTCAAGGATCTTACCGCTGTTGAGATCCAGTTCGATGTA
ACCCACTCGTGCACCCAACTGATCTTCAGCATCTTTTACTTTCACCAGCGTTTCTGGGTGAGCAAAAACA
GGAAGGCAAAATGCCGCAAAAAAGGGAATAAGGGCGACACGGAAATGTTGAATACTCATACTCTTCCTTT
TTCAATATTATTGAAGCATTTATCAGGGTTATTGTCTCATGAGCGGATACATATTTGAATGTATTTAGAA
AAATAAACAAATAGGGGTTCCGCGCACATTTCCCCGAAAAGTGCCACCTGACGTCTAAGAAACCATTATT
ATCATGACATTAACCTATAAAAATAGGCGTATCACGAGGCCCTTTCGTCTCGCGCGTTTCGGTGATGACG
GTGAAAACCTCTGACACATGCAGCTCCCGGAGACGGTCACAGCTTGTCTGTAAGCGGATGCCGGGAGCAG
ACAAGCCCGTCAGGGCGCGTCAGCGGGTGTTGGCGGGTGTCGGGGCTGGCTTAACTATGCGGCATCAGAG
CAGATTGTACTGAGAGTGCACCATATGGACATATTGTCGTTAGAACGCGGCTACAATTAATACATAACCT
TATGTATCATACACATACGATTTAGGTGACACTATAGAACGCGGCCGCCAGCTGAAGCTTCGTACGCTGC
AGGTCGACGGATCGGTGACGGTGCTGGTTTAAT
