Features (pLannotate 1.2.2; 13 found; start..end, strand, type, name):
      7..706     +  CDS            PhiYFP (fragment): Phialidium yellow fluorescent proteim mammalian codon-optimized
    727..914     +  terminator     ADH1 terminator: S. cerevisiae ADH1; transcription terminator for the S. cerevisiae alcohol dehydrogenase 1 (ADH1) gene
    989..1332    +  promoter       TEF promoter: Ashbya gossypii TEF promoter
   1333..1986    +  CDS            S. pombe his5: imidazoleglycerol-phosphate dehydratase, required for histidine biosynthesis; Schizosaccharomyces pombe his5; yeast auxotrophic marker; corresponds to S. cerevisiae HIS3
   1992..2189    +  terminator     TEF terminator: Ashbya gossypii TEF terminator
   2294..2312    -  promoter       T7 promoter: promoter for bacteriophage T7 RNA polymerase
   2334..2387    -  CDS            lacI (fragment): lac repressor; lacI; The lac repressor binds to the lac operator to inhibit transcription in E. coli. This inhibition can be relieved by adding lactose or isopropyl-β-D-thiogalactopyranoside (IPTG).
   2570..3158    -  rep_origin     ori: high-copy-number ColE1/pMB1/pBR322/pUC origin of replication
   3329..4189    -  CDS            AmpR: β-lactamase; bla; confers resistance to ampicillin, carbenicillin, and related antibiotics
   4190..4294    -  promoter       AmpR promoter: bla
   4389..4424    +  CDS            rop (fragment): Rop protein, which maintains plasmids at low copy number; rop
   4526..4577    +  misc_feature   bom (fragment): basis of mobility region from pBR322
   4640..4658    +  promoter       SP6 promoter: promoter for bacteriophage SP6 RNA polymerase
>Addgene plasmid #44651 | pFA6a-link-PhiYellow-SpHis5 | analyzer sequence | sequence record 61120
TAACTCCAGCGGCGCCCTGCTGTTCCACGGCAAGATCCCCTACGTGGTGGAGATGGAGGGCAATGTGGAT
GGCCACACCTTCAGCATCCGCGGCAAGGGCTACGGCGATGCCAGCGTGGGCAAGGTGGATGCCCAGTTCA
TCTGCACCACCGGCGATGTGCCCGTGCCCTGGAGCACCCTGGTGACCACCCTGACCTACGGCGCCCAGTG
CTTCGCCAAGTACGGCCCCGAGCTGAAGGATTTCTACAAGAGCTGCATGCCCGATGGCTACGTGCAGGAG
CGCACCATCACCTTCGAGGGCGATGGCAATTTCAAGACCCGCGCCGAGGTGACCTTCGAGAATGGCAGCG
TGTACAATCGCGTGAAGCTGAATGGCCAGGGCTTCAAGAAGGATGGCCACGTGCTGGGCAAGAATCTGGA
GTTCAATTTCACCCCCCACTGCCTGTACATCTGGGGCGATCAGGCCAATCACGGCCTGAAGAGCGCCTTC
AAGATCTGCCACGAGATCACCGGCAGCAAGGGCGATTTCATCGTGGCCGATCACACCCAGATGAATACCC
CCATCGGCGGCGGCCCCGTGCACGTGCCCGAGTACCACCACATGAGCTACCACGTGAAGCTGAGCAAGGA
TGTGACCGATCACCGCGATAATATGAGCCTGAAGGAGACCGTGCGCGCCGTGGATTGCCGCAAGACCTAC
CTGTGAGGCGCGCCACTTCTAAATAAGCGAATTTCTTATGATTTATGATTTTTATTATTAAATAAGTTAT
AAAAAAAATAAGTGTATACAAATTTTAAAGTGACTCTTAGGTTTTAAAACGAAAATTCTTATTCTTGAGT
AACTCTTTCCTGTAGGTCAGGTTGCTTTCTCAGGTATAGTATGAGGTCGCTCTTATTGACCACACCTCTA
CCGGCAGATCCGCTAGGGATAACAGGGTAATATAGATCTGTTTAGCTTGCCTCGTCCCCGCCGGGTCACC
CGGCCAGCGACATGGAGGCCCAGAATACCCTCCTTGACAGTCTTGACGTGCGCAGCTCAGGGGCATGATG
TGACTGTCGCCCGTACATTTAGCCCATACATCCCCATGTATAATCATTTGCATCCATACATTTTGATGGC
CGCACGGCGCGAAGCAAAAATTACGGCTCCTCGCTGCAGACCTGCGAGCAGGGAAACGCTCCCCTCACAG
ACGCGTTGAATTGTCCCCACGCCGCGCCCCTGTAGAGAAATATAAAAGGTTAGGATTTGCCACTGAGGTT
CTTCTTTCATATACTTCCTTTTAAAATCTTGCTAGGATACAGTTCTCACATCACATCCGAACATAAACAA
CCATGGGTAGGAGGGCTTTTGTAGAAAGAAATACGAACGAAACGAAAATCAGCGTTGCCATCGCTTTGGA
CAAAGCTCCCTTACCTGAAGAGTCGAATTTTATTGATGAACTTATAACTTCCAAGCATGCAAACCAAAAG
GGAGAACAAGTAATCCAAGTAGACACGGGAATTGGATTCTTGGATCACATGTATCATGCACTGGCTAAAC
ATGCAGGCTGGAGCTTACGACTTTACTCAAGAGGTGATTTAATCATCGATGATCATCACACTGCAGAAGA
TACTGCTATTGCACTTGGTATTGCATTCAAGCAGGCTATGGGTAACTTTGCCGGCGTTAAAAGATTTGGA
CATGCTTATTGTCCACTTGACGAAGCTCTTTCTAGAAGCGTAGTTGACTTGTCGGGACGGCCCTATGCTG
TTATCGATTTGGGATTAAAGCGTGAAAAGGTTGGGGAATTGTCCTGTGAAATGATCCCTCACTTACTATA
TTCCTTTTCGGTAGCAGCTGGAATTACTTTGCATGTTACCTGCTTATATGGTAGTAATGACCATCATCGT
GCTGAAAGCGCTTTTAAATCTCTGGCTGTTGCCATGCGCGCGGCTACTAGTCTTACTGGAAGTTCTGAAG
TCCCAAGCACGAAGGGAGTGTTGTAAAGAGTACTGACAATAAAAAGATTCTTGTTTTCAAGAACTTGTCA
TTTGTATAGTTTTTTTATATTGTAGTTGTTCTATTTTAATCAAATGTTAGCGTGATTTATATTTTTTTTC
GCCTCGACATCATCTGCCCAGATGCGAAGTTAAGTGCGCAGAAAGTAATATCATGCGTCAATCGTATGTG
AATGCTGGTCGCTATACTGCTGTCGATTCGATACTAACGCCGCCATCCAGTTTAAACGAGCTCGAATTCA
TCGATGATATCAGATCCACTAGTGGCCTATGCGGCCGCGGATCTGCCGGTCTCCCTATAGTGAGTCGTAT
TAATTTCGATAAGCCAGGTTAACCTGCATTAATGAATCGGCCAACGCGCGGGGAGAGGCGGTTTGCGTAT
TGGGCGCTCTTCCGCTTCCTCGCTCACTGACTCGCTGCGCTCGGTCGTTCGGCTGCGGCGAGCGGTATCA
GCTCACTCAAAGGCGGTAATACGGTTATCCACAGAATCAGGGGATAACGCAGGAAAGAACATGTGAGCAA
AAGGCCAGCAAAAGGCCAGGAACCGTAAAAAGGCCGCGTTGCTGGCGTTTTTCCATAGGCTCCGCCCCCC
TGACGAGCATCACAAAAATCGACGCTCAAGTCAGAGGTGGCGAAACCCGACAGGACTATAAAGATACCAG
GCGTTTCCCCCTGGAAGCTCCCTCGTGCGCTCTCCTGTTCCGACCCTGCCGCTTACCGGATACCTGTCCG
CCTTTCTCCCTTCGGGAAGCGTGGCGCTTTCTCAATGCTCACGCTGTAGGTATCTCAGTTCGGTGTAGGT
CGTTCGCTCCAAGCTGGGCTGTGTGCACGAACCCCCCGTTCAGCCCGACCGCTGCGCCTTATCCGGTAAC
TATCGTCTTGAGTCCAACCCGGTAAGACACGACTTATCGCCACTGGCAGCAGCCACTGGTAACAGGATTA
GCAGAGCGAGGTATGTAGGCGGTGCTACAGAGTTCTTGAAGTGGTGGCCTAACTACGGCTACACTAGAAG
GACAGTATTTGGTATCTGCGCTCTGCTGAAGCCAGTTACCTTCGGAAAAAGAGTTGGTAGCTCTTGATCC
GGCAAACAAACCACCGCTGGTAGCGGTGGTTTTTTTGTTTGCAAGCAGCAGATTACGCGCAGAAAAAAAG
GATCTCAAGAAGATCCTTTGATCTTTTCTACGGGGTCTGACGCTCAGTGGAACGAAAACTCACGTTAAGG
GATTTTGGTCATGAGATTATCAAAAAGGATCTTCACCTAGATCCTTTTAAATTAAAAATGAAGTTTTAAA
TCAATCTAAAGTATATATGAGTAAACTTGGTCTGACAGTTACCAATGCTTAATCAGTGAGGCACCTATCT
CAGCGATCTGTCTATTTCGTTCATCCATAGTTGCCTGACTCCCCGTCGTGTAGATAACTACGATACGGGA
GGGCTTACCATCTGGCCCCAGTGCTGCAATGATACCGCGAGACCCACGCTCACCGGCTCCAGATTTATCA
GCAATAAACCAGCCAGCCGGAAGGGCCGAGCGCAGAAGTGGTCCTGCAACTTTATCCGCCTCCATCCAGT
CTATTAATTGTTGCCGGGAAGCTAGAGTAAGTAGTTCGCCAGTTAATAGTTTGCGCAACGTTGTTGCCAT
TGCTACAGGCATCGTGGTGTCACGCTCGTCGTTTGGTATGGCTTCATTCAGCTCCGGTTCCCAACGATCA
AGGCGAGTTACATGATCCCCCATGTTGTGCAAAAAAGCGGTTAGCTCCTTCGGTCCTCCGATCGTTGTCA
GAAGTAAGTTGGCCGCAGTGTTATCACTCATGGTTATGGCAGCACTGCATAATTCTCTTACTGTCATGCC
ATCCGTAAGATGCTTTTCTGTGACTGGTGAGTACTCAACCAAGTCATTCTGAGAATAGTGTATGCGGCGA
CCGAGTTGCTCTTGCCCGGCGTCAATACGGGATAATACCGCGCCACATAGCAGAACTTTAAAAGTGCTCA
TCATTGGAAAACGTTCTTCGGGGCGAAAACTCTCAAGGATCTTACCGCTGTTGAGATCCAGTTCGATGTA
ACCCACTCGTGCACCCAACTGATCTTCAGCATCTTTTACTTTCACCAGCGTTTCTGGGTGAGCAAAAACA
GGAAGGCAAAATGCCGCAAAAAAGGGAATAAGGGCGACACGGAAATGTTGAATACTCATACTCTTCCTTT
TTCAATATTATTGAAGCATTTATCAGGGTTATTGTCTCATGAGCGGATACATATTTGAATGTATTTAGAA
AAATAAACAAATAGGGGTTCCGCGCACATTTCCCCGAAAAGTGCCACCTGACGTCTAAGAAACCATTATT
ATCATGACATTAACCTATAAAAATAGGCGTATCACGAGGCCCTTTCGTCTCGCGCGTTTCGGTGATGACG
GTGAAAACCTCTGACACATGCAGCTCCCGGAGACGGTCACAGCTTGTCTGTAAGCGGATGCCGGGAGCAG
ACAAGCCCGTCAGGGCGCGTCAGCGGGTGTTGGCGGGTGTCGGGGCTGGCTTAACTATGCGGCATCAGAG
CAGATTGTACTGAGAGTGCACCATATGGACATATTGTCGTTAGAACGCGGCTACAATTAATACATAACCT
TATGTATCATACACATACGATTTAGGTGACACTATAGAACGCGGCCGCCAGCTGAAGCTTCGTACGCTGC
AGGTCGACGGATCGGTGACGGTGCTGGTTTAAT
