>Addgene plasmid #44651 | pFA6a-link-PhiYellow-SpHis5 | addgene partial sequence | sequence record 72524 | Sp6 5'-ATTTAGGTGACACTATAG-3'
GACGGATCGGTGACGGTGCTGGTTTAATTAACTCCAGCGGCGCCCTGCTGTTCCACGGCAAGATCCCCTA
CGTGGTGGAGATGGAGGGCAATGTGGATGGCCACACCTTCAGCATCCGCGGCAAGGGCTACGGCGATGCC
AGCGTGGGCAAGGTGGATGCCCAGTTCATCTGCACCACCGGCGATGTGCCCGTGCCCTGGAGCACCCTGG
TGACCACCCTGACCTACGGCGCCCAGTGCTTCGCCAAGTACGGCCCCGAGCTGAAGGATTTCTACAAGAG
CTGCATGCCCGATGGCTACGTGCAGGAGCGCACCATCACCTTCGAGGGCGATGGCAATTTCAAGACCCGC
GCCGAGGTGACCTTCGAGAATGGCAGCGTGTACAATCGCGTGAAGCTGAATGGCCAGGGCTTCAAGAAGG
ATGGCCACGTGCTGGGCAAGAATCTGGAGTTCAATTTCACCCCCCACTGCCTGTACATCTGGGGCGATCA
GGCCAATCACGGCCTGAAGAGCGCCTTCAAGATCTGCCACGAGATCACCGGCAGCAAGGGCGATTTCATC
GTGGCCGATCACACCCAGATGAATACCCCCATCGGCGGCGGCCCCGTGCACGTGCCCGAGTACCACCACA
TGAGCTACCACGTGAAGCTGAGCAAGGATGTGACCGATCACCGCGATAATATGAGCCTGAAGGAGACCGT
GCGCGCCGTGGATTGCCGCAAGACCTACCTGTGAGGCGCGCCACTTCTAAATAAGCGAATTTCTTATGAT
TTATGATTT
