>Addgene plasmid #44651 | pFA6a-link-PhiYellow-SpHis5 | addgene partial sequence | sequence record 72647 | T7
GATCTGATATCATCGATGAATTCGAGCTCGTTTAAACTGGATGGCGGCGTTAGTATCGAATCGACAGCAG
TATAGCGACCAGCATTCACATACGATTGACGCATGATATTACTTTCTGCGCACTTAACTTCGCATCTGGG
CAGATGATGTCGAGGCGAAAAAAAATATAAATCACGCTAACATTTGATTAAAATAGAACAACTACAATAT
AAAAAAACTATACAAATGACAAGTTCTTGAAAACAAGAATCTTTTTATTGTCAGTACTCTTTACAACACT
CCCTTCGTGCTTGGGACTTCAGAACTTCCAGTAAGACTAGTAGCCGCGCGCATGGCAACAGCCAGAGATT
TAAAAGCGCTTTCAGCACGATGATGGTCATTACTACCATATAAGCAGGTAACATGCAAAGTAATTCCAGC
TGCTACCGAAAAGGAATATAGTAAGTGAGGGATCATTTCACAGGACAATTCCCCAACCTTTTCACGCTTT
AATCCCAAATCGATAACAGCATAGGGCCGTCCCGACAAGTCAACTACGCTTCTAGAAAGAGCTTCGTCAA
GTGGACAATAAGCATGTCCAAATCTTTTAACGCCGGCAAAGTTACTCATAGCCTGCTTGAATGCAATACC
AAGTGCAATAGCAGTATCTTCTGCAGTGTGATGATCATCGATGATTAAATCACCTCTTGAGTAAAGTCGT
AAGCTCCAGCCTGCATGTTTAGCCAGTGCATGATACATGTGATCCAAGAATCCAATTCCCGTGTCTACTT
GGATTACTTGTTCTCCCTTTTGGTTTGTATGCTTGGAAGTTATAAGTTCATCAATAAAAT
